>Addgene plasmid #41045 | pFLucWT | addgene partial sequence | sequence record 55577 | chim-int-F 5'-TCTTACTGACATCCACTTTGCC-3'
CTCTTAAGGCTAGAGTACTTAATACGACTCACTATAGGCTAGCCCGGGCTCGAGATCTGCGATCTAAGTA
AGCTTGGCATTCCGGTACTGTTGGTAAAGCCACCATGGAAGACGCCAAAAACATAAAGAAAGGCCCGGCG
CCATTCTATCCGCTGGAAGATGGAACCGCTGGAGAGCAACTGCATAAGGCTATGAAGAGATACGCCCTGG
TTCCTGGAACAATTGCTTTTACAGATGCACATATCGAGGTGGACATCACTTACGCTGAGTACTTCGAAAT
GTCCGTTCGGTTGGCAGAAGCTATGAAACGATATGGGCTGAATACAAATCACAGAATCGTCGTATGCAGT
GAAAACTCTCTTCAATTCTTTATGCCGGTGTTGGGCGCGTTATTTATCGGAGTTGCAGTTGCGCCCGCGA
ACGACATTTATAATGAACGTGAATTGCTCAACAGTATGGGCATTTCGCAGCCTACCGTGGTGTTCGTTTC
CAAAAAGGGGTTGCAAAAAATTTTGAACGTGCAAAAAAAGCTCCCAATCATCCAAAAAATTATTATCATG
GATTCTAAAACGGATTACCAGGGATTTCAGTCGATGTACACGTTCGTCACATCTCATCTACCTCCCGGTT
TTAATGAATACGATTTTGTGCCAGAGTCCTTCGATAGGGACAAGACAATTGCACTGATCATGAACTCCTC
TGGATCTACTGGTCTGCCTAAAGGTGTCGCTCTGCCTCATAGAACTGCCTGCGTGAGATTCTCGCATGCC
AGAGATCCTATTTTTGGCAA
