[The description below was written by a language model from this plasmid's Addgene catalogue record.]
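Description:
pFLucWT is a mammalian expression and luciferase reporter plasmid built on the Promega pRL-CMV backbone. In the parent vector a CMV promoter drives Renilla luciferase; here that coding sequence has been replaced with the wild-type firefly (Photinus pyralis) luciferase gene taken from pGL3-Basic, inserted between NheI and BamHI sites that both remain intact. The finished plasmid is recorded as about 4.9 kb, of which roughly 2.9 kb is backbone. It is maintained in E. coli as a high-copy plasmid under ampicillin selection. The record lists no mammalian selection marker, which suggests use by transient transfection rather than stable line generation. No feature table is provided, so other backbone elements such as the origin of replication, introns or polyadenylation signal are not documented here.

The payload is simple: the strong, constitutive CMV promoter directs expression of untagged, unmodified firefly luciferase in transfected mammalian cells, giving a bioluminescent readout on addition of luciferin substrate. The "WT" designation and the associated publication, which examined how the compound PTC124 behaves in cell-based luciferase assays of nonsense codon suppression, indicate that this plasmid serves as the wild-type reference reporter in that kind of work, most plausibly alongside luciferase variants carrying premature stop codons, although the record does not describe such companion constructs. A wild-type reporter of this sort helps distinguish genuine translational readthrough from effects a test compound has directly on the luciferase enzyme or its signal. More generally it can serve as a constitutive firefly luciferase control for mammalian reporter assays.
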