Addgene plasmid #41045: pFLucWT
Depositing lab: James Inglese. Depositing organization: National Center for Advancing Translational Sciences (NCATS). Publication: Mechanism of PTC124 activity in cell-based luciferase assays of nonsense codon suppression. Auld DS, Thorne N, Maguire WF, Inglese J. Proc Natl Acad Sci U S A. 2009 Mar 3;106(9):3585-90. Epub 2009 Feb 10. 10.1073/pnas.0813345106 PubMed 19208811.
Backbone
  Vector backbone: pRL-CMV
  Backbone manufacturer: Promega
  Backbone size w/o insert (bp): 2900
  Total vector size (bp): 4884
  Modifications to backbone: Replaced the Renilla reniformas luciferase (Rluc) gene found in pRL-CMV with that of P. pyralis from pGL3-Basic
  Vector type: Mammalian Expression, Luciferase
Growth in bacteria
  Bacterial resistance: Ampicillin, 100 μg/mL
  Growth temperature: 37°C
  Growth strain: DH5alpha
  Copy number: High Copy
Gene/Insert
  Gene/Insert name: Firefly luciferase WT
  Promoter: CMV
  Cloning method: Restriction Enzyme; 5′ cloning site NheI (not destroyed); 3′ cloning site BamHI (not destroyed)
  Sequencing primers: 5′ GCTAGAGTACTTAATACGACTC
Resource information
  A portion of this plasmid was derived from a plasmid made by: This construct was prepared and sequenced by GenScript Corporation.
Terms and licenses: Academic/Nonprofit Terms; Industry Terms: Not Available to Industry
How to cite: pFLucWT was a gift from James Inglese (Addgene plasmid # 41045 ; http://n2t.net/addgene:41045 ; RRID:Addgene_41045)
